Addgene plasmid #43284: II-CAAC
Depositing lab: Chad Cowan & Kiran Musunuru. Depositing organization: Harvard University. Publication: A TALEN Genome-Editing System for Generating Human Stem Cell-Based Disease Models. Ding Q, Lee YK, Schaefer EA, Peters DT, Veres A, Kim K, Kuperwasser N, Motola DL, Meissner TB, Hendriks WT, Trevisan M, Gupta RM, Moisan A, Banks E, Friesen M, Schinzel RT, Xia F, Tang A, Xia Y, Figueroa E, Wann A, Ahfeldt T, Daheron L, Zhang F, Rubin LL, Peng LF, Chung RT, Musunuru K, Cowan CA. Cell Stem Cell. 2012 Dec 12. pii: S1934-5909(12)00645-5. doi: 10.1016/j.stem.2012.11.011. PubMed 23246482.
Backbone
  Vector backbone: pCRII-TOPO
  Backbone manufacturer: Invitrogen
  Backbone size w/o insert (bp): 3973
  Vector type: Bacterial Cloning
Growth in bacteria
  Bacterial resistance: Ampicillin and Kanamycin, 100 & 50 μg/mL
  Growth temperature: 37°C
  Growth strain: Top10
  Copy number: High Copy
Gene/Insert
  Gene/Insert name: II-CAAC
  Species: Synthetic
  Insert size (bp): 426
  Cloning method: TOPO Cloning
  Sequencing primers: 5′ T7; 3′ M13-rev
Terms and licenses: Academic/Nonprofit Terms; Industry Terms: Not Available to Industry
How to cite: II-CAAC was a gift from Chad Cowan & Kiran Musunuru (Addgene plasmid # 43284 ; http://n2t.net/addgene:43284 ; RRID:Addgene_43284)
