[The description below was written by a language model from this plasmid's Addgene catalogue record.]
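Description:
II-CAAC is a bacterial cloning plasmid built on the commercial pCRII-TOPO backbone (about 4.0 kb without insert), into which a 426 bp synthetic insert was placed by TOPO cloning. It is a high-copy plasmid propagated in E. coli, and it can be selected with both ampicillin and kanamycin, consistent with the dual resistance markers carried by this backbone. The insert is flanked by standard T7 and M13 reverse priming sites, which are listed as the sequencing primers. The vector is designated for cloning only, and the record describes no mammalian expression elements, reporters or tags.

The record gives no description of the insert beyond its name, synthetic origin and size, and no feature table is provided, so its internal composition is not explicitly documented. The plasmid was deposited in connection with a TALEN genome-editing system developed for generating human stem cell-based disease models. In that context, the name suggests that it is one member of a library of pre-assembled TAL effector repeat modules. "CAAC" would plausibly denote the four target DNA bases recognised by a tetramer of repeats, a reading compatible with the insert length, and "II" would denote the module's position in the assembled array. This interpretation is an inference from the name and the associated publication rather than something stated in the record. On that reading, the plasmid serves as a storage and source vector. Its module would be excised or amplified and combined with others to build a custom TALE DNA-binding domain, which would then be fused to a nuclease in a separate expression vector.
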