>Addgene plasmid #43284 | II-CAAC | depositor partial sequence | sequence record 58549 | II-CAAC sequence 426 bps
CGTCTCGCTTAACCCCAGAGCAGGTCGTGGCGATCGCAAGCCACGACGGAGGAAAGCAAGCCTTGGAAAC
AGTACAGAGGCTGTTGCCTGTGCTGTGCCAAGCGCACGGACTCACCCCAGAGCAGGTCGTGGCAATCGCC
TCCAACATTGGCGGGAAACAGGCACTCGAGACTGTCCAGCGCCTGCTTCCCGTGCTGTGCCAAGCGCACG
GCCTCACCCCAGAGCAGGTCGTGGCAATCGCCTCCAACATTGGCGGGAAACAGGCACTCGAGACTGTCCA
GCGCCTGCTTCCCGTGCTGTGCCAAGCGCACGGATTAACCCCAGAGCAGGTCGTGGCGATCGCAAGCCAC
GACGGAGGAAAGCAAGCCTTGGAAACAGTACAGAGGCTGTTGCCTGTGCTGTGCCAAGCGCACGGGCTCA
GAGACG
