>Addgene plasmid #43284 | II-CAAC | addgene partial sequence | sequence record 60630 | M13-F20 5'-TGTAAAACGACGGCCAGT-3'
TCTAGATGCATGCTCGAGCGGCCGCCAGTGTGATGGATATCTGCAGAATTCGCCCTTGCCGTCCTAGCGC
GTCTCGCTTAACCCCAGAGCAGGTCGTGGCGATCGCAAGCCACGACGGAGGAAAGCAAGCCTTGGAAACA
GTACAGAGGCTGTTGCCTGTGCTGTGCCAAGCGCACGGACTCACCCCAGAGCAGGTCGTGGCAATCGCCT
CCAACATTGGCGGGAAACAGGCACTCGAGACTGTCCAGCGCCTGCTTCCCGTGCTGTGCCAAGCGCACGG
CCTCACCCCAGAGCAGGTCGTGGCAATCGCCTCCAACATTGGCGGGAAACAGGCACTCGAGACTGTCCAG
CGCCTGCTTCCCGTGCTGTGCCAAGCGCACGGATTAACCCCAGAGCAGGTCGTGGCGATCGCAAGCCACG
ACGGAGGAAAGCAAGCCTTGGAAACAGTACAGAGGCTGTTGCCTGTGCTGTGCCAAGCGCACGGGCTCAG
AGACGTGGGCACAGGAAAGAAGGGCGAATTCCAGCACACTGGCGGCCGTTACTAGTGGATCCGAGCTCGG
TACCAAGCTTGATGCATAGCTTGAGTATTCTATAGTGTCACCTAAATAGCTTGGCGTAATCATGGTCATA
GCTGTTTCCTGTGTGAAATTGTTATCCGCTCACAATTCCACACAACATACGAGCCGGAAGCATAAAGTGT
AAAGCCTGGGGTGCCTAATGAGTGAGCTAACTCACATTAATTGCGTTGCGCTCACTGCCCGCTTTCCAGT
CGGGAAACCTGTCGTGCCAGCTGCATTAATGAATCGGCCAACGCGCGGGGAGAGGCGGTTTGCGTATTGG
GCGCTCTTCCGCTTCCTCGCTCACTGACTCGCTGCGCTCG
